>Addgene plasmid #58921 | pCMV HA hRB delta CDK + T826 | addgene partial sequence | sequence record 93254 | CMV-F 5'-CGCAAATGGGCGGTAGGCGTG-3'
AACCGTCAGATCGCCTGGAGACGCCATCCACGCTGTTTTGACCTCCATAGAAGACACCGGGACCGATCCA
GCCTCCGGACTCTAGAGGATCCGGTACTAGAGGAACTGAAAAACCAGAAAGTTAACTGGTAAGTTTAGTC
TTTTTGTCTTTTATTTCAGGTCCCGGATCCGGTGGTGGTGCAAATCAAAGAACTGCTCCTCAGTGGATGT
TGCCTTTACTTCTAGGCCTGTACGGAAGTGTTACTTCTGCTCTAAAAGCTGCGGAATTGTACCCGCGGGC
CCACCATGTACCCATACGATGTTCCAGATTACGCTCTTATGGCCATGGAGGCCCGAATTCGGTCGACCCC
GCCCAAAGCCCCCCGAAAAACGGCCGCCACCGCCGCCGCTGCCGCCGCGGAACCCCCGGCACCGCCGCCG
CCGCCCCCTCCTGAGGAGGACCCAGAGCAGGACAGCGGCCCGGAGGACCTGCCTCTCGTCAGGCTTGAGT
TTGAAGAAACAGAAGAACCTGATTTTACTGCATTATGTCAGAAATTAAAGATACCAGATCATGTCAGAGA
GAGAGCTTGGTTAACTTGGGAGAAAGTTTCATCTGTGGATGGAGTATTGGGAGGTTATATTCAAAAGAAA
AAGGAACTGTGGGGAATCTGTATCTTTATTGCAGCAGTTGACCTAGATGAGATGTCGTTCACTTTTACTG
AGCTACAGAAAA
