>Addgene plasmid #58921 | pCMV HA hRB delta CDK + T826 | addgene partial sequence | sequence record 93684 | hRb-F4  5'-ttgacacaacccagcagttc-3'
AAGTTTCTTGGATCACATTTTTATTAGCTAAAGGGGAAGTATTACAAATGGAAGATGATCTGGTGATTTC
ATTTCAGTTAATGCTATGTGTCCTTGACTATTTTATTAAACTCGCACCTCCCATGTTGCTCAAAGAACCA
TATAAAACAGCTGTTATACCCATTAATGGTGCACCTCGAGCACCCAGGCGAGGTCAGAACAGGAGTGCAC
GGATAGCAAAACAACTAGAAAATGATACAAGAATTATTGAAGTTCTCTGTAAAGAACATGAATGTAATAT
AGATGAGGTGAAAAATGTTTATTTCAAAAATTTTATACCTTTTATGAATTCTCTTGGACTTGTAACATCT
AATGGACTTCCAGAGGTTGAAAATCTTTCTAAACGATACGAAGAAATTTATCTTAAAAATAAAGATCTAG
ATGCAAGATTATTTTTGGATCATGATAAAACTCTTCAGACTGATTCTATAGACAGTTTTGAAACACAGAG
AGCACCACGAAAAAGTAACCTTGATGAAGAGGTGAATGTAATTCCTCCACACGCTCCAGTTAGGACTGTT
ATGAACACTATCCAACAATTAATGATGATTTTAAATTCAGCAAGTGATCAACCTTCAGAAAATCTGATTT
CCTATTTTAACAACTGCACAGTGAATCCAAAAGAAAGTATACTGAAAAGAGTGAAGGATATAGGATACAT
CTTTAAAGAGAAATTTGCTAAAGCTGTG
