>Addgene plasmid #58921 | pCMV HA hRB delta CDK + T826 | addgene partial sequence | sequence record 93686 | hRb-F2 5'-gtgcgctcttgaggttgtaa-3'
TTGATTCTGGAACAGATTTGTCTTTCCCATGGATTCTGAATGTGCTTAATTTAAAAGCCTTTGATTTTTA
CAAAGTGATCGAAAGTTTTATCAAAGCAGAAGGCAACTTGACAAGAGAAATGATAAAACATTTAGAACGA
TGTGAACATCGAATCATGGAATCCCTTGCATGGCTCTCAGATTCACCTTTATTTGATCTTATTAAACAAT
CAAAGGACCGAGAAGGACCAACTGATCACCTTGAATCTGCTTGTCCTCTTAATCTTCCTCTCCAGAATAA
TCACACTGCAGCAGATATGTATCTTGCTCCTGTAAGAGCTCCAAAGAAAAAAGGTTCAACTACGCGTGTA
AATTCTACTGCAAATGCAGAGACACAAGCAACCTCAGCCTTCCAGACCCAGAAGCCATTGAAATCTACCT
CTCTTTCACTGTTTTATAAAAAAGTGTATCGGCTAGCCTATCTCCGGCTAAATACACTTTGTGAACGCCT
TCTGTCTGAGCACCCAGAATTAGAACATATCATCTGGACCCTTTTCCAGCACACCCTGCAGAATGAGTAT
GAACTCATGAGAGACAGGCATTTGGACCAAATTATGATGTGTTCCATGTATGGCATATGCAAAGTGAAGA
ATATAGACCTTAAATTCAAAATCATTGTAACAGCATACAAGGATCTTCCTCATGCTGTTCAGGAGACATT
CAAACGTGTTTTGATCAA
