>Addgene plasmid #58921 | pCMV HA hRB delta CDK + T826 | addgene partial sequence | sequence record 94641 | EBV-rev 5'-GTGGTTTGTCCAAACTCATC-3'
CCTCATTTCTCTTCCTTGTTTGAGGTATCCATGCTATCATTCATTTTCTGCTTTTGCATTCGTGTTCGAG
TAGAAGTCATTTCTGCCAGTTTCTGCTGAAATTTGGACTCTCCTGGGAGATGTTTACTTCCATCTGCTTC
ATCTGATCCTTCAATATCAAAGCGTAGTTTTTTCAGTGGTTTAGGAGGGTTGCTTCCTTCAGCACTTCTT
TTGAGCACACGGTCGCTGTTACATACCATCTGATTTATTTTCTGGAACTTCTCAGAAGTCCCGAATGATT
CACCAATTGATACTAAGATTCTTGATCTTGGAGTCATTTTTGTTGGTGCTGGCAGACCTTCTGAAATTTT
ATATGGAGCCTTCAGGGGTGCAATATAGATGTTCCCTCCAGGAATCCGTAAGGGTGCACTAGGAAACTTG
TAAGGGGCTCGAGGAATGTGAGGTATTGGTGCCAAGGTAGGGGGCCTGGTGGAAGCATACTGCAAAATAT
TTGTTTTCAGTCTCTGCATGAAGACCGAGTTATAGAATACTATAATAGAATCATACTCCTCTTCTTTGAT
CAAAACACGTTTGAATGTCTCCTGAACAGCATGAGGAAGATCCTTGTATGCTGTTACAATGATTTTGAAT
TTAAGGTCTATATTCTTCACTTTGCATATGCCATACATGGAACACATCATAATTTGGTCCAAATGCCTGT
CTCTCATGAGTTCATACTCATTCTGCAGGGTGTGCTGGAAA
