[The description below was written by a language model from this plasmid's Addgene catalogue record.]
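Description:
pCMV HA hRB delta CDK + T826 is a mammalian expression plasmid built on the pCMV backbone (Clontech) that drives expression of a mutant human retinoblastoma tumor suppressor protein (RB1, pRb) from the CMV immediate-early promoter, a strong constitutive promoter suited to transient transfection of cultured mammalian cells. It is propagated in E. coli as a high-copy plasmid under ampicillin selection. No feature table is provided, so the specific origin of replication, polyadenylation signal and any mammalian selection marker are not stated in the record.

The insert is a roughly 2.8 kb human Rb coding sequence carrying an N-terminal HA epitope tag, which allows the exogenous protein to be detected or immunoprecipitated separately from endogenous Rb. It is derived from a "delta CDK" allele in which all fifteen serine/threonine cyclin-dependent kinase acceptor sites (T5, S239, S249, T252, T356, T373, S608, S612, S780, S788, S795, S807, S811, T821 and T826) are changed to alanine, making the protein non-phosphorylatable by Cdks. In this version, threonine 826 has been restored while the other fourteen sites remain alanine, leaving a single available Cdk phosphoacceptor residue near the C-terminus.

A single-site add-back mutant of this kind lets the effect of phosphorylation at one defined position be studied in isolation. This fits the associated work on mono-phosphorylation of Rb by cyclin D–Cdk complexes, where such a mutant can be compared with the fully alanine-substituted protein. The cloning method is recorded as unknown.
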