Addgene plasmid #58921: pCMV HA hRB delta CDK + T826
Purpose: mammalian expression of human Rb with all Ser/Thr Cdk acceptor sites removed and T826 restored
Depositing lab: Steven Dowdy. Depositing organization: University of California, San Diego (UCSD). Publication: Cyclin D activates the Rb tumor suppressor by mono-phosphorylation. Narasimha AM, Kaulich M, Shapiro GS, Choi YJ, Sicinski P, Dowdy SF. Elife. 2014 May 29:e02872. doi: 10.7554/eLife.02872. PubMed 24876129.
Backbone
  Vector backbone: pCMV
  Backbone manufacturer: Clontech
  Vector type: Mammalian Expression
Growth in bacteria
  Bacterial resistance: Ampicillin, 100 μg/mL
  Growth temperature: 37°C
  Growth strain: DH5alpha
  Copy number: High Copy
Gene/Insert
  Gene/Insert name: Rb (alt name: retinoblastoma tumor suppressor protein)
  Species: H. sapiens (human)
  Insert size (bp): 2787
  Mutation: delta CDK* with T826 restored
  Entrez Gene: RB1 (a.k.a. OSRC, PPP1R130, RB, p105-Rb, p110-RB1, pRb, pp110)
  Promoter: CMV
  Tag / fusion protein: HA (N terminal on insert)
  Cloning method: Unknown
  Sequencing primers: 5′ CMV-F; 3′ EBV-rev
Terms and licenses: Academic/Nonprofit Terms; Industry Terms: Not Available to Industry
Depositor comments: *CDK mutations (all changed to Ala): T5, S239, S249, T252, T356, T373, S608, S612, S780, S788, S795, S807, S811, T821, T826
How to cite: pCMV HA hRB delta CDK + T826 was a gift from Steven Dowdy (Addgene plasmid # 58921 ; http://n2t.net/addgene:58921 ; RRID:Addgene_58921)
